Addgene plasmid #219233: SFFV-ZNF714-Brd 296
Purpose: Transcription factor ZNF714 with a specific barcode assigned.
Depositing lab: Filipe Pereira. Depositing organization: Center for Neuroscience and Cell Biology, University of Coimbra. Publication: A combinatorial transcription factor screening platform for immune cell reprogramming. Kurochkin I, Altman AR, Caiado I, Pertiga-Cabral D, Halitzki E, Minaeva M, Zimmermannova O, Henriques-Oliveira L, Klein D, Nair M, Oliveira D, Cajal LR, Knittel R, Feick C, Ringner M, Martin M, Cirovic B, Pires CF, Rosa FF, Sitnicka E, Theis FJ, Pereira CF. Cell Syst. 2026 Jan 21;17(1):101457. doi: 10.1016/j.cels.2025.101457. Epub 2026 Jan 14. PubMed 41539305.
Backbone
  Vector backbone: SFFV-MCS
  Backbone size w/o insert (bp): 6638
  Vector type: Lentiviral
Growth in bacteria
  Bacterial resistance: Ampicillin, 100 μg/mL
  Growth temperature: 37°C
  Growth strain: NEB Stable
  Copy number: High Copy
Gene/Insert
  Gene/Insert name: ZNF714
  Species: H. sapiens (human)
  Insert size (bp): 1668
  Entrez Gene: ZNF714 (a.k.a. FLJ33668, FLJ43674, DKFZp547O168)
  Promoter: The spleen focus-forming virus (SFFV) promoter
  Cloning method: Restriction Enzyme; 5′ cloning site Bsp119I (not destroyed); 3′ cloning site BstHI (not destroyed)
Terms and licenses: Academic/Nonprofit Terms; Industry Terms: Not Available to Industry
Depositor comments: Barcode sequence cloned into XbaI restriction site. Design of plasmid is as follows: SFFV-[TF sequence]-WPRE-[Barcode sequence].
How to cite: SFFV-ZNF714-Brd 296 was a gift from Filipe Pereira (Addgene plasmid # 219233 ; http://n2t.net/addgene:219233 ; RRID:Addgene_219233)
