[The description below was written by a language model from this plasmid's Addgene catalogue record and pLannotate feature annotations shown in this document.]
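Description:
SFFV-ZNF714-Brd 296 is a third-generation-style, self-inactivating HIV-1 lentiviral transfer plasmid built on the SFFV-MCS backbone and carrying the human zinc-finger transcription factor ZNF714 together with an assigned DNA barcode. It is maintained in E. coli through a high-copy ColE1/pUC-type origin and selected with ampicillin via the β-lactamase gene. The backbone also retains an f1 origin, lac promoter/operator and lacZα remnants, T7 and T3 promoters, and SV40 origin sequences inherited from the parental cloning vector.

The viral cassette begins with an RSV promoter fused to a truncated 5' LTR, which drives genomic RNA production in packaging cells independently of Tat. It is followed by the Ψ packaging signal with a gag fragment, the RRE for Rev-dependent nuclear export, and the cPPT/CTS, which aids nuclear import of the proviral DNA. Downstream, the spleen focus-forming virus promoter drives the ZNF714 coding sequence (about 1.7 kb), cloned between flanking multiple-cloning-site remnants. The automated annotation labels only the start of this region, as a fragment of the related protein ZNF679, which most likely reflects homology among KRAB zinc-finger genes rather than a different insert. A WPRE follows to enhance transcript stability and expression. According to the depositor, the barcode sits after the WPRE in an XbaI site, so it should be carried on the transcript upstream of the ΔU3 3' LTR; it is not annotated in the feature table. An SV40 polyadenylation signal lies beyond the LTR.

No mammalian selection marker or fluorescent reporter is annotated. The plasmid belongs to a barcoded transcription factor collection for combinatorial screening in immune cell reprogramming, where the barcode identifies which factors were delivered to a cell.
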