Features (pLannotate 1.2.2; 30 found; start..end, strand, type, name):
     94..112     -  promoter       T7 promoter: promoter for bacteriophage T7 RNA polymerase
    120..275     +  CDS            lacZα (fragment): LacZα fragment of β-galactosidase; lacZ fragment
    280..708     +  rep_origin     f1 ori (sequence partly withheld): f1 bacteriophage origin of replication; arrow indicates direction of (+) strand synthesis
    761..865     +  promoter       AmpR promoter: bla
    866..1726    +  CDS            AmpR: β-lactamase; bla; confers resistance to ampicillin, carbenicillin, and related antibiotics
   1897..2485    +  rep_origin     ori: high-copy-number ColE1/pMB1/pBR322/pUC origin of replication
   2668..2760    +  CDS            lacI (fragment): lac repressor; lacI; The lac repressor binds to the lac operator to inhibit transcription in E. coli. This inhibition can be relieved by adding lactose or isopropyl-β-D-thiogalactopyranoside (IPTG).
   2773..2794    +  protein_bind   CAP binding site: CAP binding activates transcription in the presence of cAMP. E. coli catabolite activator protein
   2809..2839    +  promoter       lac promoter: promoter for the E. coli lac operon
   2847..2863    +  protein_bind   lac operator: The lac repressor binds to the lac operator to inhibit transcription in E. coli. This inhibition can be relieved by adding lactose or isopropyl-β-D-thiogalactopyranoside (IPTG). lac repressor encoded by lacI
   2908..2926    +  promoter       T3 promoter: promoter for bacteriophage T3 RNA polymerase
   2954..3180    +  promoter       RSV promoter: Rous sarcoma virus enhancer/promoter
   3181..3361    +  LTR            5' LTR (truncated): truncated 5' long terminal repeat (LTR) from HIV-1
   3408..3533    +  misc_feature   HIV-1 Ψ: packaging signal of human immunodeficiency virus type 1
   3517..3880    +  CDS            HIV-1 gag (fragment): gag protein from human immunodeficiency virus 1; gag
   4026..4259    +  misc_feature   RRE: The Rev response element (RRE) of HIV-1 allows for Rev-dependent mRNA export from the nucleus to the cytoplasm.
   4636..4736    +  CDS            Rev (fragment): human immunodeficiency virus 1 (HIV-1) Rev protein; rev; enhances nuclear export of unspliced and incompletely spliced viral mRNAs
   4755..4872    +  misc_feature   cPPT/CTS: central polypurine tract and central termination sequence of HIV-1
   4906..5307    +  promoter       SFFV promoter: spleen focus-forming virus long terminal repeat (LTR) promoter
   5317..5340    +  misc_feature   MCS (fragment): pBluescript multiple cloning site
   5368..5784    +  CDS            ZNF679 (fragment): ZN679_HUMAN - Experimental evidence at protein level: Swiss-Prot protein existence level 1. May be involved in transcriptional regulation. From Homo sapiens (Human).
   6935..7033    -  CDS            C9orf85 (fragment): CI085_HUMAN - Experimental evidence at protein level: Swiss-Prot protein existence level 1. From Homo sapiens (Human).
   7040..7065    +  misc_feature   MCS (fragment): pBluescript multiple cloning site
   7065..7124    +  CDS            S (fragment): HBSAG_WHV6 - Experimental evidence at transcript level: Swiss-Prot protein existence level 2. The middle envelope protein plays an important role in the budding of the virion. It is involved in the induction of budding in a nucleocapsid independent way. In this process the majority of envelope proteins bud to form subviral lipoprotein particles of 22 nm of diameter that do not contain a nucleocapsid (By similarity). From Woodchuck hepatitis B virus (isolate w64/pWS23) (WHV).
   7256..7659    +  misc_feature   WPRE: woodchuck hepatitis virus posttranscriptional regulatory element
   7717..7776    +  CDS            nef (fragment): NEF_HV1Z2 - Experimental evidence at protein level: Swiss-Prot protein existence level 1. Extracellular Nef protein targets CD4(+) T-lymphocytes for apoptosis by interacting with CXCR4 surface receptors. From Human immunodeficiency virus type 1 group M subtype D (isolate Z2/CDC-Z34) (HIV-1).
   7778..8011    +  LTR            3' LTR (ΔU3): self-inactivating 3' long terminal repeat (LTR) from HIV-1
   8083..8204    +  polyA_signal   SV40 poly(A) signal: SV40 polyadenylation signal
   8223..8244    +  rep_origin     SV40 ori (fragment): SV40 origin of replication
   8244..73      +  rep_origin     SV40 ori (across the origin): SV40 origin of replication
>Addgene plasmid #219233 | SFFV-ZNF714-Brd 296 | addgene full sequence | sequence record 449003 | Addgene NGS Result
ATTTATGCAGAGGCCGAGGCCGCCTCGGCCTCTGAGCTATTCCAGAAGTAGTGAGGAGGCTTTTTTGGAG
GCCTAGGGACGTACCCAATTCGCCCTATAGTGAGTCGTATTACGCGCGCTCACTGGCCGTCGTTTTACAA
CGTCGTGACTGGGAAAACCCTGGCGTTACCCAACTTAATCGCCTTGCAGCACATCCCCCTTTCGCCAGCT
GGCGTAATAGCGAAGAGGCCCGCACCGATCGCCCTTCCCAACAGTTGCGCAGCCTGAATGGCGAATGGG
[124 nt withheld, positions 280-403]
C
[91 nt withheld, positions 405-495]
A
[49 nt withheld, positions 497-545]
CCTTTGACGTTGGAGTCCACGTTCTTT
[37 nt withheld, positions 573-609]
ACCCTATCTCGGTCTATTCTTTTGATTTATAAGGGATTTTGCCGATTTCGGCCTATTGGTTAAAAAATGA
GCTGATTTAACAAAAATTTAACGCGAATTTTAACAAAATATTAACGCTTACAATTTAGGTGGCACTTTTC
GGGGAAATGTGCGCGGAACCCCTATTTGTTTATTTTTCTAAATACATTCAAATATGTATCCGCTCATGAG
ACAATAACCCTGATAAATGCTTCAATAATATTGAAAAAGGAAGAGTATGAGTATTCAACATTTCCGTGTC
GCCCTTATTCCCTTTTTTGCGGCATTTTGCCTTCCTGTTTTTGCTCACCCAGAAACGCTGGTGAAAGTAA
AAGATGCTGAAGATCAGTTGGGTGCACGAGTGGGTTACATCGAACTGGATCTCAACAGCGGTAAGATCCT
TGAGAGTTTTCGCCCCGAAGAACGTTTTCCAATGATGAGCACTTTTAAAGTTCTGCTATGTGGCGCGGTA
TTATCCCGTATTGACGCCGGGCAAGAGCAACTCGGTCGCCGCATACACTATTCTCAGAATGACTTGGTTG
AGTACTCACCAGTCACAGAAAAGCATCTTACGGATGGCATGACAGTAAGAGAATTATGCAGTGCTGCCAT
AACCATGAGTGATAACACTGCGGCCAACTTACTTCTGACAACGATCGGAGGACCGAAGGAGCTAACCGCT
TTTTTGCACAACATGGGGGATCATGTAACTCGCCTTGATCGTTGGGAACCGGAGCTGAATGAAGCCATAC
CAAACGACGAGCGTGACACCACGATGCCTGTAGCAATGGCAACAACGTTGCGCAAACTATTAACTGGCGA
ACTACTTACTCTAGCTTCCCGGCAACAATTAATAGACTGGATGGAGGCGGATAAAGTTGCAGGACCACTT
CTGCGCTCGGCCCTTCCGGCTGGCTGGTTTATTGCTGATAAATCTGGAGCCGGTGAGCGTGGGTCTCGCG
GTATCATTGCAGCACTGGGGCCAGATGGTAAGCCCTCCCGTATCGTAGTTATCTACACGACGGGGAGTCA
GGCAACTATGGATGAACGAAATAGACAGATCGCTGAGATAGGTGCCTCACTGATTAAGCATTGGTAACTG
TCAGACCAAGTTTACTCATATATACTTTAGATTGATTTAAAACTTCATTTTTAATTTAAAAGGATCTAGG
TGAAGATCCTTTTTGATAATCTCATGACCAAAATCCCTTAACGTGAGTTTTCGTTCCACTGAGCGTCAGA
CCCCGTAGAAAAGATCAAAGGATCTTCTTGAGATCCTTTTTTTCTGCGCGTAATCTGCTGCTTGCAAACA
AAAAAACCACCGCTACCAGCGGTGGTTTGTTTGCCGGATCAAGAGCTACCAACTCTTTTTCCGAAGGTAA
CTGGCTTCAGCAGAGCGCAGATACCAAATACTGTTCTTCTAGTGTAGCCGTAGTTAGGCCACCACTTCAA
GAACTCTGTAGCACCGCCTACATACCTCGCTCTGCTAATCCTGTTACCAGTGGCTGCTGCCAGTGGCGAT
AAGTCGTGTCTTACCGGGTTGGACTCAAGACGATAGTTACCGGATAAGGCGCAGCGGTCGGGCTGAACGG
GGGGTTCGTGCACACAGCCCAGCTTGGAGCGAACGACCTACACCGAACTGAGATACCTACAGCGTGAGCT
ATGAGAAAGCGCCACGCTTCCCGAAGGGAGAAAGGCGGACAGGTATCCGGTAAGCGGCAGGGTCGGAACA
GGAGAGCGCACGAGGGAGCTTCCAGGGGGAAACGCCTGGTATCTTTATAGTCCTGTCGGGTTTCGCCACC
TCTGACTTGAGCGTCGATTTTTGTGATGCTCGTCAGGGGGGCGGAGCCTATGGAAAAACGCCAGCAACGC
GGCCTTTTTACGGTTCCTGGCCTTTTGCTGGCCTTTTGCTCACATGTTCTTTCCTGCGTTATCCCCTGAT
TCTGTGGATAACCGTATTACCGCCTTTGAGTGAGCTGATACCGCTCGCCGCAGCCGAACGACCGAGCGCA
GCGAGTCAGTGAGCGAGGAAGCGGAAGAGCGCCCAATACGCAAACCGCCTCTCCCCGCGCGTTGGCCGAT
TCATTAATGCAGCTGGCACGACAGGTTTCCCGACTGGAAAGCGGGCAGTGAGCGCAACGCAATTAATGTG
AGTTAGCTCACTCATTAGGCACCCCAGGCTTTACACTTTATGCTTCCGGCTCGTATGTTGTGTGGAATTG
TGAGCGGATAACAATTTCACACAGGAAACAGCTATGACCATGATTACGCCAAGCGCGCAATTAACCCTCA
CTAAAGGGAACAAAAGCTGGAGCTGCAAGCTTAATGTAGTCTTATGCAATACTCTTGTAGTCTTGCAACA
TGGTAACGATGAGTTAGCAACATGCCTTACAAGGAGAGAAAAAGCACCGTGCATGCCGATTGGTGGAAGT
AAGGTGGTACGATCGTGCCTTATTAGGAAGGCAACAGACGGGTCTGACATGGATTGGACGAACCACTGAA
TTGCCGCATTGCAGAGATATTGTATTTAAGTGCCTAGCTCGATACATAAACGGGTCTCTCTGGTTAGACC
AGATCTGAGCCTGGGAGCTCTCTGGCTAACTAGGGAACCCACTGCTTAAGCCTCAATAAAGCTTGCCTTG
AGTGCTTCAAGTAGTGTGTGCCCGTCTGTTGTGTGACTCTGGTAACTAGAGATCCCTCAGACCCTTTTAG
TCAGTGTGGAAAATCTCTAGCAGTGGCGCCCGAACAGGGACTTGAAAGCGAAAGGGAAACCAGAGGAGCT
CTCTCGACGCAGGACTCGGCTTGCTGAAGCGCGCACGGCAAGAGGCGAGGGGCGGCGACTGGTGAGTACG
CCAAAAATTTTGACTAGCGGAGGCTAGAAGGAGAGAGATGGGTGCGAGAGCGTCAGTATTAAGCGGGGGA
GAATTAGATCGCGATGGGAAAAAATTCGGTTAAGGCCAGGGGGAAAGAAAAAATATAAATTAAAACATAT
AGTATGGGCAAGCAGGGAGCTAGAACGATTCGCAGTTAATCCTGGCCTGTTAGAAACATCAGAAGGCTGT
AGACAAATACTGGGACAGCTACAACCATCCCTTCAGACAGGATCAGAAGAACTTAGATCATTATATAATA
CAGTAGCAACCCTCTATTGTGTGCATCAAAGGATAGAGATAAAAGACACCAAGGAAGCTTTAGACAAGAT
AGAGGAAGAGCAAAACAAAAGTAAGACCACCGCACAGCAAGCGGCCGCTGATCTTCAGACCTGGAGGAGG
AGATATGAGGGACAATTGGAGAAGTGAATTATATAAATATAAAGTAGTAAAAATTGAACCATTAGGAGTA
GCACCCACCAAGGCAAAGAGAAGAGTGGTGCAGAGAGAAAAAAGAGCAGTGGGAATAGGAGCTTTGTTCC
TTGGGTTCTTGGGAGCAGCAGGAAGCACTATGGGCGCAGCGTCAATGACGCTGACGGTACAGGCCAGACA
ATTATTGTCTGGTATAGTGCAGCAGCAGAACAATTTGCTGAGGGCTATTGAGGCGCAACAGCATCTGTTG
CAACTCACAGTCTGGGGCATCAAGCAGCTCCAGGCAAGAATCCTGGCTGTGGAAAGATACCTAAAGGATC
AACAGCTCCTGGGGATTTGGGGTTGCTCTGGAAAACTCATTTGCACCACTGCTGTGCCTTGGAATGCTAG
TTGGAGTAATAAATCTCTGGAACAGATTTGGAATCACACGACCTGGATGGAGTGGGACAGAGAAATTAAC
AATTACACAAGCTTAATACACTCCTTAATTGAAGAATCGCAAAACCAGCAAGAAAAGAATGAACAAGAAT
TATTGGAATTAGATAAATGGGCAAGTTTGTGGAATTGGTTTAACATAACAAATTGGCTGTGGTATATAAA
ATTATTCATAATGATAGTAGGAGGCTTGGTAGGTTTAAGAATAGTTTTTGCTGTACTTTCTATAGTGAAT
AGAGTTAGGCAGGGATATTCACCATTATCGTTTCAGACCCACCTCCCAACCCCGAGGGGACCCGACAGGC
CCGAAGGAATAGAAGAAGAAGGTGGAGAGAGAGACAGAGACAGATCCATTCGATTAGTGAACGGATCTCG
ACGGTATCGGTTAACTTTTAAAAGAAAAGGGGGGATTGGGGGGTACAGTGCAGGGGAAAGAATAGTAGAC
ATAATAGCAACAGACATACAAACTAAAGAATTACAAAAACAAATTACAAAAATTCAAAATTTTATCGATC
ACGAGACTAGCCTCGAGCTGGCTGCAGTAACGCCATTTTGCAAGGCATGGAAAAATACCAAACCAAGAAT
AGAGAAGTTCAGATCAAGGGCGGGTACATGAAAATAGCTAACGTTGGGCCAAACAGGATATCTGCGGTGA
GCAGTTTCGGCCCCGGCCCGGGGCCAAGAACAGATGGTCACCGCAGTTTCGGCCCCGGCCCGAGGCCAAG
AACAGATGGTCCCCAGATATGGCCCAACCCTCAGCAGTTTCTTAAGACCCATCAGATGTTTCCAGGCTCC
CCCAAGGACCTGAAATGACCCTGCGCCTTATTTGAATTAACCAATCAGCCTGCTTCTCGCTTCTGTTCGC
GCGCTTCTGCTTCCCGAGCTCTATAAAAGAGCTCACAACCCCTCACTCGGCGCGCCAGTCCTCCGACAGA
CTGAGTCGGCCGGTCGAATCAAGCTTATCGATACCGTCGACGGATCCGCTAGCCCGCGGTTCGAAATGAA
TGTGATGTTAGAGAACTACAAAAACCTGGTCTTCTTGGCAGGTATTGCTGTCTCTAAGCAAGACCCGATC
ACCAGTCTAGAGCAAGAAAAAGAGCCCTGGAATATGAAGATATGTGAGATGGTGGATGAATCCCCAGCTA
TGTGTTCTTCTTTTACCAGAGACCTTTGGCCAGAGCAAGACATAAAAGATTCTTTTCAACAAGTGATACT
GAGAAGACATGGCAAATGTGAACATGAGAATTTACAGTTAAGAAAAGGCTCCGCAAATGTGGTTGAGTGT
AAGGTGTACAAAAAAGGTTATAATGAACTAAACCAGTGTTTGACAACTACCCAGAGCAAAATATTTCCAT
GTGATAAATATATAAAAGTCTTTCATAAAATTTTCAATTCAAATAGACACAAGACAAGACATACTGGAGA
GAAACCTTTCAAATGTAAAAAATGTGATGAATCATTTTGCATGCTTTTACACCTACATCAACATAAAAGA
ATTCATATTAGAGAGAATTCTTACCAATGTGAAGAATGTGACAAAGTGTTTAAGCGGTTCTCAACCCTTA
CTAGACACAAGAGAGTTCATACTGGAGAGAAACCCTTCAAATGTGAAGAATGTGGCAAAGCTTTTAAGCA
CTCCTCAACCCTTACTACACATAAGATGATTCATACTGGAGAGAAACCCTACAGATGTGAAGAATGTGGC
AAAGCCTTCTACCATTCTTCACACCTTACTACACATAAGGTAATTCATACTGGAGAGAAGCCCTTCAAAT
GTGAAGAATGTGGTAAAGCTTTTAACCACCCTTCAGCCCTTACTACACATAAGTTCATTCATGTTAAAGA
AAAACCCTACAAATGTGAAGAATGTGACAAAGCTTTTAACCGATTCTCATACCTTACTAAACATAAGATA
ATTCATTCTGGAGAGAAATCTTACAAATGTGAACAATGTGGCAAAGGCTTTAACTGGTCTTCAACCCTTA
CAAAACATAAAAGAATTCATACTGGAGAGAAACCCTACAAATGTGAAGAATGTGGCAAAGCCTTTAATGT
GTCTTCACACCTTACTACACATAAGATGATTCATACTGGAGAGAAACCCTACAAATGTGAAGAATGTGGC
AAAGCCTTTAACCACTCCTCAAAACTTACTATACATAAGATAATTCATACTGGAGAGAAACCTTACAAAT
GTGAAGAATGTGGCAAAGCTTTTAACCAATCCTCAAACCTTACCAAACATAAGATAATTCATACTGGAGA
GAAACTCTACAAATGTGAAGAATGTGGCAAAGCTTTTAACCGATCCTCAAACCTTACTACACATAAGAGA
ATTCACACTGGAGAGAAACCCTACAAATGTGAAGAATGTGGCAAAGCTTTCAACCGATCCTCAAACCTTA
CTAAACATAACATAATTCATACTGGAGAGAAATCTTACAAATGTGAAGAATGTGGTAAAGCCTTTAACCA
ATCCTCAACTCTTACTAAACATAGGAAAATTCAGCAGGGCATGGTGGCTCATGCCTGTAATCCCAACACT
TTGAGAGGACTAGGTGAGCAGATCGCGAGGTCAGGAGTTCAAGACCAGCCTGGCCAACATGGTAAAACCC
CATCTCTACTAAAAATACAAAAATTTGCTGGGTGTGGTGGCAGGCGCCTGTAGACCGGTCGGATCCCCCG
GGCTGCAGGAATTCGAGCATCTTACCGCCATTTATTCCCATATTTGTTCTGTTTTTCTTGATTTGGGTAT
ACATTTAAATGTTAATAAAACAAAATGGTGGGGCAATCATTTACATTTTTAGGGATATGTAATTACTAGT
TCAGGTGTATTGCCACAAGACAAACATGTTAAGAAACTTTCCCGTTATTTACGCTCTGTTCCTGTTAATC
AACCTCTGGATTACAAAATTTGTGAAAGATTGACTGATATTCTTAACTATGTTGCTCCTTTTACGCTGTG
TGGATATGCTGCTTTAATGCCTCTGTATCATGCTATTGCTTCCCGTACGGCTTTCGTTTTCTCCTCCTTG
TATAAATCCTGGTTGCTGTCTCTTTATGAGGAGTTGTGGCCCGTTGTCCGTCAACGTGGCGTGGTGTGCT
CTGTGTTTGCTGACGCAACCCCCACTGGCTGGGGCATTGCCACCACCTGTCAACTCCTTTCTGGGACTTT
CGCTTTCCCCCTCCCGATCGCCACGGCAGAACTCATCGCCGCCTGCCTTGCCCGCTGCTGGACAGGGGCT
AGGTTGCTGGGCACTGATAATTCCGTGGTGTTGTCGGGGAAGCTGACGTCCTTTGCAATTCGATATCAAG
CTGTACCTTCTAGATGTACAAAAAGGGTAGCGCTTCTAGACCAATGACTTACAAGGCAGCTGTAGATCTT
AGCCACTTTTTAAAAGAAAAGGGGGGACTGGAAGGGCTAATTCACTCCCAACGAAGACAAGATCTGCTTT
TTGCTTGTACTGGGTCTCTCTGGTTAGACCAGATCTGAGCCTGGGAGCTCTCTGGCTAACTAGGGAACCC
ACTGCTTAAGCCTCAATAAAGCTTGCCTTGAGTGCTTCAAGTAGTGTGTGCCCGTCTGTTGTGTGACTCT
GGTAACTAGAGATCCCTCAGACCCTTTTAGTCAGTGTGGAAAATCTCTAGCAGTAGTAGTTCATGTCATC
TTATTATTCAGTATTTATAACTTGCAAAGAAATGAATATCAGAGAGTGAGAGGAACTTGTTTATTGCAGC
TTATAATGGTTACAAATAAAGCAATAGCATCACAAATTTCACAAATAAAGCATTTTTTTCACTGCATTCT
AGTTGTGGTTTGTCCAAACTCATCAATGTATCTTATCATGTCTGGCTCTAGCTATCCCGCCCCTAACTCC
GCCCATCCCGCCCCTAACTCCGCCCAGTTCCGCCCATTCTCCGCCCCATGGCTGACTAATTTTTTTT
