>Addgene plasmid #219233 | SFFV-ZNF714-Brd 296 | depositor partial sequence | sequence record 428179 | TF ORF
ATGAATGTGATGTTAGAGAACTACAAAAACCTGGTCTTCTTGGCAGGTATTGCTGTCTCTAAGCAAGACC
CGATCACCAGTCTAGAGCAAGAAAAAGAGCCCTGGAATATGAAGATATGTGAGATGGTGGATGAATCCCC
AGCTATGTGTTCTTCTTTTACCAGAGACCTTTGGCCAGAGCAAGACATAAAAGATTCTTTTCAACAAGTG
ATACTGAGAAGACATGGCAAATGTGAACATGAGAATTTACAGTTAAGAAAAGGCTCCGCAAATGTGGTTG
AGTGTAAGGTGTACAAAAAAGGTTATAATGAACTAAACCAGTGTTTGACAACTACCCAGAGCAAAATATT
TCCATGTGATAAATATATAAAAGTCTTTCATAAAATTTTCAATTCAAATAGACACAAGACAAGACATACT
GGAGAGAAACCTTTCAAATGTAAAAAATGTGATGAATCATTTTGCATGCTTTTACACCTACATCAACATA
AAAGAATTCATATTAGAGAGAATTCTTACCAATGTGAAGAATGTGACAAAGTGTTTAAGCGGTTCTCAAC
CCTTACTAGACACAAGAGAGTTCATACTGGAGAGAAACCCTTCAAATGTGAAGAATGTGGCAAAGCTTTT
AAGCACTCCTCAACCCTTACTACACATAAGATGATTCATACTGGAGAGAAACCCTACAGATGTGAAGAAT
GTGGCAAAGCCTTCTACCATTCTTCACACCTTACTACACATAAGGTAATTCATACTGGAGAGAAGCCCTT
CAAATGTGAAGAATGTGGTAAAGCTTTTAACCACCCTTCAGCCCTTACTACACATAAGTTCATTCATGTT
AAAGAAAAACCCTACAAATGTGAAGAATGTGACAAAGCTTTTAACCGATTCTCATACCTTACTAAACATA
AGATAATTCATTCTGGAGAGAAATCTTACAAATGTGAACAATGTGGCAAAGGCTTTAACTGGTCTTCAAC
CCTTACAAAACATAAAAGAATTCATACTGGAGAGAAACCCTACAAATGTGAAGAATGTGGCAAAGCCTTT
AATGTGTCTTCACACCTTACTACACATAAGATGATTCATACTGGAGAGAAACCCTACAAATGTGAAGAAT
GTGGCAAAGCCTTTAACCACTCCTCAAAACTTACTATACATAAGATAATTCATACTGGAGAGAAACCTTA
CAAATGTGAAGAATGTGGCAAAGCTTTTAACCAATCCTCAAACCTTACCAAACATAAGATAATTCATACT
GGAGAGAAACTCTACAAATGTGAAGAATGTGGCAAAGCTTTTAACCGATCCTCAAACCTTACTACACATA
AGAGAATTCACACTGGAGAGAAACCCTACAAATGTGAAGAATGTGGCAAAGCTTTCAACCGATCCTCAAA
CCTTACTAAACATAACATAATTCATACTGGAGAGAAATCTTACAAATGTGAAGAATGTGGTAAAGCCTTT
AACCAATCCTCAACTCTTACTAAACATAGGAAAATTCAGCAGGGCATGGTGGCTCATGCCTGTAATCCCA
ACACTTTGAGAGGACTAGGTGAGCAGATCGCGAGGTCAGGAGTTCAAGACCAGCCTGGCCAACATGGTAA
AACCCCATCTCTACTAAAAATACAAAAATTTGCTGGGTGTGGTGGCAGGCGCCTGTAG
