>Addgene plasmid #219233 | SFFV-ZNF714-Brd 296 | depositor partial sequence | sequence record 428180 | Barcode sequence
TGTACAAAAAGGGTAGCGCT
